>Addgene plasmid #90348 | pLminP_Luc2P_RE13 | addgene full sequence | sequence record 369884 | Addgene NGS Result
AATGTAGTCTTATGCAATACTCTTGTAGTCTTGCAACATGGTAACGATGAGTTAGCAACATGCCTTACAA
GGAGAGAAAAAGCACCGTGCATGCCGATTGGTGGAAGTAAGGTGGTACGATCGTGCCTTATTAGGAAGGC
AACAGACGGGTCTGACATGGATTGGACGAACCACTGAATTGCCGCATTGCAGAGATATTGTATTTAAGTG
CCTAGCTCGATACATAAACGGGTCTCTCTGGTTAGACCAGATCTGAGCCTGGGAGCTCTCTGGCTAACTA
GGGAACCCACTGCTTAAGCCTCAATAAAGCTTGCCTTGAGTGCTTCAAGTAGTGTGTGCCCGTCTGTTGT
GTGACTCTGGTAACTAGAGATCCCTCAGACCCTTTTAGTCAGTGTGGAAAATCTCTAGCAGTGGCGCCCG
AACAGGGACTTGAAAGCGAAAGGGAAACCAGAGGAGCTCTCTCGACGCAGGACTCGGCTTGCTGAAGCGC
GCACGGCAAGAGGCGAGGGGCGGCGACTGGTGAGTACGCCAAAAATTTTGACTAGCGGAGGCTAGAAGGA
GAGAGATGGGTGCGAGAGCGTCAGTATTAAGCGGGGGAGAATTAGATCGCGATGGGAAAAAATTCGGTTA
AGGCCAGGGGGAAAGAAAAAATATAAATTAAAACATATAGTATGGGCAAGCAGGGAGCTAGAACGATTCG
CAGTTAATCCTGGCCTGTTAGAAACATCAGAAGGCTGTAGACAAATACTGGGACAGCTACAACCATCCCT
TCAGACAGGATCAGAAGAACTTAGATCATTATATAATACAGTAGCAACCCTCTATTGTGTGCATCAAAGG
ATAGAGATAAAAGACACCAAGGAAGCTTTAGACAAGATAGAGGAAGAGCAAAACAAAAGTAAGACCACCG
CACAGCAAGCGGCCGCTGATCTTCAGACCTGGAGGAGGAGATATGAGGGACAATTGGAGAAGTGAATTAT
ATAAATATAAAGTAGTAAAAATTGAACCATTAGGAGTAGCACCCACCAAGGCAAAGAGAAGAGTGGTGCA
GAGAGAAAAAAGAGCAGTGGGAATAGGAGCTTTGTTCCTTGGGTTCTTGGGAGCAGCAGGAAGCACTATG
GGCGCAGCGTCAATGACGCTGACGGTACAGGCCAGACAATTATTGTCTGGTATAGTGCAGCAGCAGAACA
ATTTGCTGAGGGCTATTGAGGCGCAACAGCATCTGTTGCAACTCACAGTCTGGGGCATCAAGCAGCTCCA
GGCAAGAATCCTGGCTGTGGAAAGATACCTAAAGGATCAACAGCTCCTGGGGATTTGGGGTTGCTCTGGA
AAACTCATTTGCACCACTGCTGTGCCTTGGAATGCTAGTTGGAGTAATAAATCTCTGGAACAGATTTGGA
ATCACACGACCTGGATGGAGTGGGACAGAGAAATTAACAATTACACAAGCTTAATACACTCCTTAATTGA
AGAATCGCAAAACCAGCAAGAAAAGAATGAACAAGAATTATTGGAATTAGATAAATGGGCAAGTTTGTGG
AATTGGTTTAACATAACAAATTGGCTGTGGTATATAAAATTATTCATAATGATAGTAGGAGGCTTGGTAG
GTTTAAGAATAGTTTTTGCTGTACTTTCTATAGTGAATAGAGTTAGGCAGGGATATTCACCATTATCGTT
TCAGACCCACCTCCCAACCCCGAGGGGACCCGACAGGCCCGAAGGAATAGAAGAAGAAGGTGGAGAGAGA
GACAGAGACAGATCCATTCGATTAGTGAACGGATCTCGACGGTATCGGTTAACTTTTAAAAGAAAAGGGG
GGATTGGGGGGTACAGTGCAGGGGAAAGAATAGTAGACATAATAGCAACAGACATACAAACTAAAGAATT
ACAAAAACAAATTACAAAAATTCAAAATTTTATCGATCGCACCAGCGTGTGGATCAGCTTGCGGTTCCCA
GGGTTTAAATAAGTTCATCTAGATGATCCGAGAACAGATCTGGCCTCGGCGGCCAAGCTTAGACACTAGA
GGGTATATAATGGAAGCTCGACTTCCAGCTTGGCAATCCGGTACTGTTGGTAAAGCCACCATGGAAGATG
CCAAAAACATTAAGAAGGGCCCAGCGCCATTCTACCCACTCGAAGACGGGACCGCCGGCGAGCAGCTGCA
CAAAGCCATGAAGCGCTACGCCCTGGTGCCCGGCACCATCGCCTTTACCGACGCACATATCGAGGTGGAC
ATTACCTACGCCGAGTACTTCGAGATGAGCGTTCGGCTGGCAGAAGCTATGAAGCGCTATGGGCTGAATA
CAAACCATCGGATCGTGGTGTGCAGCGAGAATAGCTTGCAGTTCTTCATGCCCGTGTTGGGTGCCCTGTT
CATCGGTGTGGCTGTGGCCCCAGCTAACGACATCTACAACGAGCGCGAGCTGCTGAACAGCATGGGCATC
AGCCAGCCCACCGTCGTATTCGTGAGCAAGAAAGGGCTGCAAAAGATCCTCAACGTGCAAAAGAAGCTAC
CGATCATACAAAAGATCATCATCATGGATAGCAAGACCGACTACCAGGGCTTCCAAAGCATGTACACCTT
CGTGACTTCCCATTTGCCACCCGGCTTCAACGAGTACGACTTCGTGCCCGAGAGCTTCGACCGGGACAAA
ACCATCGCCCTGATCATGAACAGTAGTGGCAGTACCGGATTGCCCAAGGGCGTAGCCCTACCGCACCGCA
CCGCTTGTGTCCGATTCAGTCATGCCCGCGACCCCATCTTCGGCAACCAGATCATCCCCGACACCGCTAT
CCTCAGCGTGGTGCCATTTCACCACGGCTTCGGCATGTTCACCACGCTGGGCTACTTGATCTGCGGCTTT
CGGGTCGTGCTCATGTACCGCTTCGAGGAGGAGCTATTCTTGCGCAGCTTGCAAGACTATAAGATTCAAT
CTGCCCTGCTGGTGCCCACACTATTTAGCTTCTTCGCTAAGAGCACTCTCATCGACAAGTACGACCTAAG
CAACTTGCACGAGATCGCCAGCGGCGGGGCGCCGCTCAGCAAGGAGGTAGGTGAGGCCGTGGCCAAACGC
TTCCACCTACCAGGCATCCGCCAGGGCTACGGCCTGACAGAAACAACCAGCGCCATTCTGATCACCCCCG
AAGGGGACGACAAGCCTGGCGCAGTAGGCAAGGTGGTGCCCTTCTTCGAGGCTAAGGTGGTGGACTTGGA
CACCGGTAAGACACTGGGTGTGAACCAGCGCGGCGAGCTGTGCGTCCGTGGCCCCATGATCATGAGCGGC
TACGTTAACAACCCCGAGGCTACAAACGCTCTCATCGACAAGGACGGCTGGCTGCACAGCGGCGACATCG
CCTACTGGGACGAGGACGAGCACTTCTTCATCGTGGACCGGCTGAAGAGCCTGATCAAATACAAGGGCTA
CCAGGTAGCCCCAGCCGAACTGGAGAGCATCCTGCTGCAACACCCCAACATCTTCGACGCCGGGGTCGCC
GGCCTGCCCGACGACGATGCCGGCGAGCTGCCCGCCGCAGTCGTCGTGCTGGAACACGGTAAAACCATGA
CCGAGAAGGAGATCGTGGACTATGTGGCCAGCCAGGTTACAACCGCCAAGAAGCTGCGCGGTGGTGTTGT
GTTCGTGGACGAGGTGCCTAAAGGACTGACCGGCAAGTTGGACGCCCGCAAGATCCGCGAGATTCTCATT
AAGGCCAAGAAGGGCGGCAAGATCGCCGTGAATTCTCACGGCTTCCCTCCCGAGGTGGAGGAGCAGGCCG
CCGGCACCCTGCCCATGAGCTGCGCCCAGGAGAGCGGCATGGATAGACACCCTGCTGCTTGCGCCAGCGC
CAGGATCAACGTCTAAGGCCGCGACTCTAGAACGCGTCACTGCGGCTGCCAATCCCGGATCCACGACTAC
AGACATCAGCGCGTACCGGTTAGTAATGATCGACAATCAACCTCTGGATTACAAAATTTGTGAAAGATTG
ACTGGTATTCTTAACTATGTTGCTCCTTTTACGCTATGTGGATACGCTGCTTTAATGCCTTTGTATCATG
CTATTGCTTCCCGTATGGCTTTCATTTTCTCCTCCTTGTATAAATCCTGGTTGCTGTCTCTTTATGAGGA
GTTGTGGCCCGTTGTCAGGCAACGTGGCGTGGTGTGCACTGTGTTTGCTGACGCAACCCCCACTGGTTGG
GGCATTGCCACCACCTGTCAGCTCCTTTCCGGGACTTTCGCTTTCCCCCTCCCTATTGCCACGGCGGAAC
TCATCGCCGCCTGCCTTGCCCGCTGCTGGACAGGGGCTCGGCTGTTGGGCACTGACAATTCCGTGGTGTT
GTCGGGGAAGCTGACGTCCTTTCCATGGCTGCTCGCCTGTGTTGCCACCTGGATTCTGCGCGGGACGTCC
TTCTGCTACGTCCCTTCGGCCCTCAATCCAGCGGACCTTCCTTCCCGCGGCCTGCTGCCGGCTCTGCGGC
CTCTTCCGCGTCTTCGCCTTCGCCCTCAGACGAGTCGGATCTCCCTTTGGGCCGCCTCCCCGCCTGGCGA
TGGTACCGGTGTGGAAAGTCCCCAGGCTCCCCAGCAGGCAGAAGTATGCAAAGCATGCATCTCAATTAGT
CAGCAACCAGGTGTGGAAAGTCCCCAGGCTCCCCAGCAGGCAGAAGTATGCAAAGCATGCATCTCAATTA
GTCAGCAACCATAGTCCCGCCCCTAACTCCGCCCATCCCGCCCCTAACTCCGCCCAGTTCCGCCCATTCT
CCGCCCCATGGCTGACTAATTTTTTTTATTTATGCAGAGGCCGAGGCCGCCTCTGCCTCTGAGCTATTCC
AGAAGTAGTGAGGAGGCTTTTTTGGAGGCCTAGGCTTTTGCAAAAAGCTCCCGGGAGCTTGTATATCCAT
TTTCGGATCTGATCAGCACCTAGCATGGTGAGCAAGGGCGAGGAGCTGTTCACCGGGGTGGTGCCCATCC
TGGTCGAGCTGGACGGCGACGTAAACGGCCACAAGTTCAGCGTGTCCGGCGAGGGCGAGGGCGATGCCAC
CTACGGCAAGCTGACCCTGAAGTTCATCTGCACCACCGGCAAGCTGCCCGTGCCCTGGCCCACCCTCGTG
ACCACCTTCACCTACGGCGTGCAGTGCTTCGCCCGCTACCCCGACCACATGAAGCAGCACGACTTCTTCA
AGTCCGCCATGCCCGAAGGCTACGTCCAGGAGCGCACCATCTTCTTCAAGGACGACGGCAACTACAAGAC
CCGCGCCGAGGTGAAGTTCGAGGGCGACACCCTGGTGAACCGCATCGAGCTGAAGGGCATCGACTTCAAG
GAGGACGGCAACATCCTGGGGCACAAGCTGGAGTACAACTACAACAGCCACAAGGTCTATATCACCGCCG
ACAAGCAGAAGAACGGCATCAAGGTGAACTTCAAGACCCGCCACAACATCGAGGACGGCAGCGTGCAGCT
CGCCGACCACTACCAGCAGAACACCCCCATCGGCGACGGCCCCGTGCTGCTGCCCGACAACCACTACCTG
AGCACCCAGTCCGCCCTGAGCAAAGACCCCAACGAGAAGCGCGATCACATGGTCCTGCTGGAGTTCGTGA
CCGCCGCCGGGATCACTCTCGGCATGGACGAGCTGTACAAGTAAGGTACCTTTAAGACCAATGACTTACA
AGGCAGCTGTAGATCTTAGCCACTTTTTAAAAGAAAAGGGGGGACTGGAAGGGCTAATTCACTCCCAACG
AAGACAAGATCTGCTTTTTGCTTGTACTGGGTCTCTCTGGTTAGACCAGATCTGAGCCTGGGAGCTCTCT
GGCTAACTAGGGAACCCACTGCTTAAGCCTCAATAAAGCTTGCCTTGAGTGCTTCAAGTAGTGTGTGCCC
GTCTGTTGTGTGACTCTGGTAACTAGAGATCCCTCAGACCCTTTTAGTCAGTGTGGAAAATCTCTAGCAG
TAGTAGTTCATGTCATCTTATTATTCAGTATTTATAACTTGCAAAGAAATGAATATCAGAGAGTGAGAGG
AACTTGTTTATTGCAGCTTATAATGGTTACAAATAAAGCAATAGCATCACAAATTTCACAAATAAAGCAT
TTTTTTCACTGCATTCTAGTTGTGGTTTGTCCAAACTCATCAATGTATCTTATCATGTCTGGCTCTAGCT
ATCCCGCCCCTAACTCCGCCCATCCCGCCCCTAACTCCGCCCAGTTCCGCCCATTCTCCGCCCCATGGCT
GACTAATTTTTTTTATTTATGCAGAGGCCGAGGCCGCCTCGGCCTCTGAGCTATTCCAGAAGTAGTGAGG
AGGCTTTTTTGGAGGCCTAGGGACGTACCCAATTCGCCCTATAGTGAGTCGTATTACGCGCGCTCACTGG
CCGTCGTTTTACAACGTCGTGACTGGGAAAACCCTGGCGTTACCCAACTTAATCGCCTTGCAGCACATCC
CCCTTTCGCCAGCTGGCGTAATAGCGAAGAGGCCCGCACCGATCGCCCTTCCCAACAGTTGCGCAGCCTG
AATGGCGAATGGG
[124 nt withheld, positions 6524-6647]
C
[91 nt withheld, positions 6649-6739]
A
[49 nt withheld, positions 6741-6789]
CCTTTGACGTTGGAGTCCACGTTCTTT
[37 nt withheld, positions 6817-6853]
ACCCTATCTCGGTCTATTCTTTTGATTTATAAGGGATTTTGCCGATTTCGGCCTATTGGTTAAAAAATGA
GCTGATTTAACAAAAATTTAACGCGAATTTTAACAAAATATTAACGCTTACAATTTAGGTGGCACTTTTC
GGGGAAATGTGCGCGGAACCCCTATTTGTTTATTTTTCTAAATACATTCAAATATGTATCCGCTCATGAG
ACAATAACCCTGATAAATGCTTCAATAATATTGAAAAAGGAAGAGTATGAGTATTCAACATTTCCGTGTC
GCCCTTATTCCCTTTTTTGCGGCATTTTGCCTTCCTGTTTTTGCTCACCCAGAAACGCTGGTGAAAGTAA
AAGATGCTGAAGATCAGTTGGGTGCACGAGTGGGTTACATCGAACTGGATCTCAACAGCGGTAAGATCCT
TGAGAGTTTTCGCCCCGAAGAACGTTTTCCAATGATGAGCACTTTTAAAGTTCTGCTATGTGGCGCGGTA
TTATCCCGTATTGACGCCGGGCAAGAGCAACTCGGTCGCCGCATACACTATTCTCAGAATGACTTGGTTG
AGTACTCACCAGTCACAGAAAAGCATCTTACGGATGGCATGACAGTAAGAGAATTATGCAGTGCTGCCAT
AACCATGAGTGATAACACTGCGGCCAACTTACTTCTGACAACGATCGGAGGACCGAAGGAGCTAACCGCT
TTTTTGCACAACATGGGGGATCATGTAACTCGCCTTGATCGTTGGGAACCGGAGCTGAATGAAGCCATAC
CAAACGACGAGCGTGACACCACGATGCCTGTAGCAATGGCAACAACGTTGCGCAAACTATTAACTGGCGA
ACTACTTACTCTAGCTTCCCGGCAACAATTAATAGACTGGATGGAGGCGGATAAAGTTGCAGGACCACTT
CTGCGCTCGGCCCTTCCGGCTGGCTGGTTTATTGCTGATAAATCTGGAGCCGGTGAGCGTGGGTCTCGCG
GTATCATTGCAGCACTGGGGCCAGATGGTAAGCCCTCCCGTATCGTAGTTATCTACACGACGGGGAGTCA
GGCAACTATGGATGAACGAAATAGACAGATCGCTGAGATAGGTGCCTCACTGATTAAGCATTGGTAACTG
TCAGACCAAGTTTACTCATATATACTTTAGATTGATTTAAAACTTCATTTTTAATTTAAAAGGATCTAGG
TGAAGATCCTTTTTGATAATCTCATGACCAAAATCCCTTAACGTGAGTTTTCGTTCCACTGAGCGTCAGA
CCCCGTAGAAAAGATCAAAGGATCTTCTTGAGATCCTTTTTTTCTGCGCGTAATCTGCTGCTTGCAAACA
AAAAAACCACCGCTACCAGCGGTGGTTTGTTTGCCGGATCAAGAGCTACCAACTCTTTTTCCGAAGGTAA
CTGGCTTCAGCAGAGCGCAGATACCAAATACTGTTCTTCTAGTGTAGCCGTAGTTAGGCCACCACTTCAA
GAACTCTGTAGCACCGCCTACATACCTCGCTCTGCTAATCCTGTTACCAGTGGCTGCTGCCAGTGGCGAT
AAGTCGTGTCTTACCGGGTTGGACTCAAGACGATAGTTACCGGATAAGGCGCAGCGGTCGGGCTGAACGG
GGGGTTCGTGCACACAGCCCAGCTTGGAGCGAACGACCTACACCGAACTGAGATACCTACAGCGTGAGCT
ATGAGAAAGCGCCACGCTTCCCGAAGGGAGAAAGGCGGACAGGTATCCGGTAAGCGGCAGGGTCGGAACA
GGAGAGCGCACGAGGGAGCTTCCAGGGGGAAACGCCTGGTATCTTTATAGTCCTGTCGGGTTTCGCCACC
TCTGACTTGAGCGTCGATTTTTGTGATGCTCGTCAGGGGGGCGGAGCCTATGGAAAAACGCCAGCAACGC
GGCCTTTTTACGGTTCCTGGCCTTTTGCTGGCCTTTTGCTCACATGTTCTTTCCTGCGTTATCCCCTGAT
TCTGTGGATAACCGTATTACCGCCTTTGAGTGAGCTGATACCGCTCGCCGCAGCCGAACGACCGAGCGCA
GCGAGTCAGTGAGCGAGGAAGCGGAAGAGCGCCCAATACGCAAACCGCCTCTCCCCGCGCGTTGGCCGAT
TCATTAATGCAGCTGGCACGACAGGTTTCCCGACTGGAAAGCGGGCAGTGAGCGCAACGCAATTAATGTG
AGTTAGCTCACTCATTAGGCACCCCAGGCTTTACACTTTATGCTTCCGGCTCGTATGTTGTGTGGAATTG
TGAGCGGATAACAATTTCACACAGGAAACAGCTATGACCATGATTACGCCAAGCGCGCAATTAACCCTCA
CTAAAGGGAACAAAAGCTGGAGCTGCAAGCTT
Features (pLannotate 1.2.2; 28 found; start..end, strand, type, name):
      3..229     +  promoter       RSV promoter: Rous sarcoma virus enhancer/promoter
    230..410     +  LTR            5' LTR (truncated): truncated 5' long terminal repeat (LTR) from HIV-1
    457..582     +  misc_feature   HIV-1 Ψ: packaging signal of human immunodeficiency virus type 1
    566..929     +  CDS            HIV-1 gag (fragment): gag protein from human immunodeficiency virus 1; gag
   1075..1308    +  misc_feature   RRE: The Rev response element (RRE) of HIV-1 allows for Rev-dependent mRNA export from the nucleus to the cytoplasm.
   1685..1785    +  CDS            Rev (fragment): human immunodeficiency virus 1 (HIV-1) Rev protein; rev; enhances nuclear export of unspliced and incompletely spliced viral mRNAs
   1804..1921    +  misc_feature   cPPT/CTS: central polypurine tract and central termination sequence of HIV-1
   2027..2058    +  promoter       minP: minimal TATA-box promoter with low basal activity
   2091..3740    +  CDS            luciferase: firefly luciferase synthetic luc2 version of the luciferase gene
   3744..3863    +  CDS            hPEST: PEST degradation sequence from mouse ornithine decarboxylase human codon-optimized
   3955..4543    +  misc_feature   WPRE: woodchuck hepatitis virus posttranscriptional regulatory element
   4558..4874    +  promoter       SV40 promoter: SV40 enhancer and early promoter
   4925..5644    +  CDS            EmGFP: Emerald GFP mammalian codon-optimized
   5643..5714    +  CDS            nef (fragment): NEF_HV1Z2 - Experimental evidence at protein level: Swiss-Prot protein existence level 1. Extracellular Nef protein targets CD4(+) T-lymphocytes for apoptosis by interacting with CXCR4 surface receptors. From Human immunodeficiency virus type 1 group M subtype D (isolate Z2/CDC-Z34) (HIV-1).
   5716..5949    +  LTR            3' LTR (ΔU3): self-inactivating 3' long terminal repeat (LTR) from HIV-1
   6021..6142    +  polyA_signal   SV40 poly(A) signal: SV40 polyadenylation signal
   6182..6317    +  rep_origin     SV40 ori: SV40 origin of replication
   6338..6356    -  promoter       T7 promoter: promoter for bacteriophage T7 RNA polymerase
   6364..6519    +  CDS            lacZα (fragment): LacZα fragment of β-galactosidase; lacZ fragment
   6524..6952    +  rep_origin     f1 ori (sequence partly withheld): f1 bacteriophage origin of replication; arrow indicates direction of (+) strand synthesis
   7005..7109    +  promoter       AmpR promoter: bla
   7110..7970    +  CDS            AmpR: β-lactamase; bla; confers resistance to ampicillin, carbenicillin, and related antibiotics
   8141..8729    +  rep_origin     ori: high-copy-number ColE1/pMB1/pBR322/pUC origin of replication
   8912..9004    +  CDS            lacI (fragment): lac repressor; lacI; The lac repressor binds to the lac operator to inhibit transcription in E. coli. This inhibition can be relieved by adding lactose or isopropyl-β-D-thiogalactopyranoside (IPTG).
   9017..9038    +  protein_bind   CAP binding site: CAP binding activates transcription in the presence of cAMP. E. coli catabolite activator protein
   9053..9083    +  promoter       lac promoter: promoter for the E. coli lac operon
   9091..9107    +  protein_bind   lac operator: The lac repressor binds to the lac operator to inhibit transcription in E. coli. This inhibition can be relieved by adding lactose or isopropyl-β-D-thiogalactopyranoside (IPTG). lac repressor encoded by lacI
   9152..9170    +  promoter       T3 promoter: promoter for bacteriophage T3 RNA polymerase
