[The description below was written by a language model from this plasmid's Addgene catalogue record and pLannotate feature annotations shown in this document.]
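Description:
pLminP_Luc2P_RE13 is a lentiviral transcriptional reporter for liver X receptor (LXR) pathway activity, built in the pLenti7.3 backbone with reporter parts derived from a pGL4.29-type luciferase vector. It is propagated in E. coli as a high-copy plasmid through a ColE1/pUC-type origin with ampicillin resistance. An f1 origin and remnants of a lac/T7/T3 cloning region are also present. The viral portion has a third-generation, self-inactivating layout: an RSV promoter drives a truncated HIV-1 5' LTR, followed by the Ψ packaging signal with a gag fragment, the RRE for Rev-dependent export of the genomic RNA, the cPPT/CTS, and a ΔU3 3' LTR, with an SV40 polyadenylation signal and SV40 origin downstream.

The reporter cassette places a minimal TATA-box promoter (minP), which has low basal activity, upstream of the synthetic firefly luciferase luc2 fused to an hPEST degradation sequence (Luc2P). The catalogue lists the promoter as LXR, implying that LXR response elements sit ahead of minP so that luciferase output depends on receptor activity. These elements are not annotated in the feature table, though an unannotated gap lies between the cPPT and minP. The PEST tag shortens the protein's half-life, so the signal tracks changes in transcription more closely. A WPRE follows to enhance transcript expression. A separate SV40 promoter drives Emerald GFP, the recorded selectable marker, which allows transduced cells to be identified or sorted independently of pathway activity. The sequenced record (9,195 nt) is slightly shorter than the stated total size of 9,293 bp. The construct is one of a series of pathway reporters, delivered by lentiviral transduction.
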