Addgene plasmid #90348: pLminP_Luc2P_RE13
Purpose: LXR - Liver X receptor gene reporter
Depositing lab: Ramnik Xavier. Depositing organization: Broad Institute. Publication: Simultaneous Pathway Activity Inference and Gene Expression Analysis Using RNA Sequencing. O'Connell DJ, Kolde R, Sooknah M, Graham DB, Sundberg TB, Latorre IJ, Mikkelsen TS, Xavier RJ. Cell Syst. 2016 May 25;2(5):323-34. doi: 10.1016/j.cels.2016.04.011. Epub 2016 May 19. PubMed 27211859.
Backbone
  Vector backbone: pLenti7.3
  Backbone manufacturer: Thermo Fisher
  Backbone size w/o insert (bp): 7251
  Total vector size (bp): 9293
  Vector type: Lentiviral
  Selectable markers: eGFP
Growth in bacteria
  Bacterial resistance: Ampicillin, 100 μg/mL
  Growth temperature: 37°C
  Growth strain: NEB Stable
  Copy number: High Copy
Gene/Insert
  Gene/Insert name: Firefly luciferase (alt name: Luc2P)
  Species: P. pyralis
  Insert size (bp): 1776
  Promoter: LXR
  Cloning method: Gibson Cloning
  Sequencing primers: 5′ GGTACAGTGCAGGGGAAAGA
Resource information
  A portion of this plasmid was derived from a plasmid made by: pGL4.29 reporter vector (Promega)
Terms and licenses: Academic/Nonprofit Terms; Industry Terms: Not Available to Industry
How to cite: pLminP_Luc2P_RE13 was a gift from Ramnik Xavier (Addgene plasmid # 90348 ; http://n2t.net/addgene:90348 ; RRID:Addgene_90348)
